Addgene plasmid #23085: pJD100
Depositing lab: Sharon Dent. Depositing organization: University of Texas MD Anderson Cancer Center. Publication: The Set2 methyltransferase associates with Ssn6 yet Tup1-Ssn6 repression is independent of histone methylation. Tripic T, Edmondson DG, Davie JK, Strahl BD, Dent SY. Biochem Biophys Res Commun. 2006 Jan 20. 339(3):905-14. 10.1016/j.bbrc.2005.11.103 PubMed 16329992.
Backbone
  Vector backbone: pRS414 delta Afl III- Sma I
  Backbone manufacturer: Stratagene
  Backbone size w/o insert (bp): 4348
  Vector type: Yeast Expression
  Selectable markers: TRP1
Growth in bacteria
  Bacterial resistance: Ampicillin, 100 μg/mL
  Growth temperature: 37°C
  Growth strain: DH5alpha
  Copy number: Unknown
Gene/Insert
  Gene/Insert name: yeast Histone H3-2 and Histone H4-2 (alt name: HHT2-HHF2)
  Species: S. cerevisiae (budding yeast)
  Insert size (bp): 1900
  Mutation: Histone H3 changed Lysine 4 to Glutamine, H3 K4Q.
  GenBank ID: S000004976 S000004975
  Cloning method: Restriction Enzyme; 5′ cloning site Afl III (not destroyed); 3′ cloning site Spe I (unknown if destroyed)
  Sequencing primers: 5′ T7; 3′ CACCTCTGACTTGAGCGTCG
Resource information
  A portion of this plasmid was derived from a plasmid made by: from Dr. Mary Ann Osley, currently at the Univ. of New Mexico, Albuquerque, NM
Terms and licenses: Academic/Nonprofit Terms; Industry Terms: Not Available to Industry
Depositor comments: HHT2 is Yeast ID YNL031C HHF2 is Yeast ID YNL030W HHT2 is gene ID 855700 HHF2 is gene ID 855701
How to cite: pJD100 was a gift from Sharon Dent (Addgene plasmid # 23085 ; http://n2t.net/addgene:23085 ; RRID:Addgene_23085)
