[The description below was written by a language model from this plasmid's Addgene catalogue record.]
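Description:
pJD100 is a yeast expression plasmid built on a modified pRS414 backbone (pRS414 with the Afl III–Sma I region deleted, about 4.3 kb without insert). The pRS414 series are yeast–E. coli shuttle vectors of the centromeric type, so the plasmid is expected to be maintained at low copy in Saccharomyces cerevisiae, although the record lists copy number as unknown and provides no feature table to confirm the replication elements. Selection in yeast is by the TRP1 auxotrophic marker, which complements tryptophan auxotrophy in trp1 strains. Propagation in E. coli relies on ampicillin resistance.

The payload is an approximately 1.9 kb fragment of S. cerevisiae genomic DNA carrying the HHT2-HHF2 locus, which encodes the second copies of histone H3 (HHT2, YNL031C) and histone H4 (HHF2, YNL030W). It was inserted by restriction cloning between Afl III and Spe I sites. The record does not state a promoter. In the yeast genome these two genes are divergently transcribed from a shared intergenic region, so expression from the native regulatory sequence is likely but not documented here. The H3 gene carries a lysine 4 to glutamine substitution (H3 K4Q), which removes a lysine that is normally subject to methylation. H4 is recorded without mutation.

Plasmids of this kind are typically introduced into yeast strains lacking the chromosomal H3-H4 gene copies, so that the mutant becomes the sole source of histone H3. The associated publication concerns the Set2 methyltransferase, its association with Ssn6, and whether Tup1-Ssn6 repression depends on histone methylation. This fits use of the construct to test the requirement for H3 K4 modification in transcriptional repression.
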