>Addgene plasmid #23085 | pJD100 | addgene partial sequence | sequence record 29026 | 23085 with T7
CGAGGTCGANGGTATCGATAAGCTTGATATCGAATTCCTGCAGCCCCCTAGTCTCTTCGAAAATGATGTT
TATTGATAATTATTATACATGGTTTCTTGCCGGTTATAAAATTACGTATACTATCTAAGCATCTAAAAAT
TAGCCCCGCAATTATGTCTGTAAACGATAAATTACAGCATATATACCCTCCTCATGTCGTTAAAAGCATT
GCGAATAGATAGATGAATAATGTATTAAAAAAGGAGATGTTTGTATGATGTCCCCCCAGTCTAAATGCAT
AGAAAAAAAAAAATTCCCGCTTTATATTCATGATCTTTCACCTCTTAGTCTTCTGGCCAATTTGATATCC
TTCTTTTGGATAGTAACACGCTTAGCGTGAATAGCAGCCAGATTAGTGTCTTCAAACAAAGAGACTAAGT
ATGCTTCGACGGATTCTTGCAAAGCACCGATAGCAGAAGATTGAAATCTCAAGTCGGTCTTGAAATCTTG
AGCGATTTCTCTGACCAATCTTTGGAAAGGTAACTTTCTGATCAACAGTTCAGTAGATTTTTGGAATCTT
CTAATTTCTCTCAAGGCAACAGTACCTGGCTTATATCTGTGAGGCTTCTTAACACCACCGGTAGATGGGG
CGGATTTTCTGGCAGCCTTGGAGGCTAATTGTTTTCTTGGGGCTTTACCACCAGTGGATTTTCTAGCTGT
TTGTTGAGTTCTGGCCATTGTGGAGTGTTTGCTTGGATCCTTTAGTAAAAGGGGAAGAACAGTTGGAAGG
GCCAAAGTGGAAGTCACAAAACAGTGGTCCTATATAAAAGAACAAGAAAAAGATTATTTATATACAACTG
CGGTCACAAGAAGCAACGCGAGAGAGCACAACACGCTGTTATCACGCAAACTATGTTTTGACACCGAGCC
ATAGCCGTGATTGTGCGTCACATTGGGCGATAATGAACGCTAAATGACCAACTCCCATCGTAGANGANCC
NCNTAG
